Addgene plasmid #31227: pmCherry-TPX2
Depositing lab: Patricia Wadsworth. Depositing organization: University of Massachusetts, Amherst. Publication: Poleward transport of TPX2 in the mammalian mitotic spindle requires dynein, Eg5, and microtubule flux. Ma N, Tulu US, Ferenz NP, Fagerstrom C, Wilde A, Wadsworth P. Mol Biol Cell. 2010 Mar 15. 21(6):979-88. 10.1091/mbc.e09-07-0601 PubMed 20110350.
Backbone
  Vector backbone: pmCherry-C1
  Backbone size w/o insert (bp): 4700
  Vector type: Mammalian Expression
  Selectable markers: Neomycin (select with G418)
Growth in bacteria
  Bacterial resistance: Kanamycin, 50 μg/mL
  Growth temperature: 37°C
  Growth strain: DH5alpha
  Copy number: High Copy
Gene/Insert
  Gene/Insert name: TPX2
  Species: H. sapiens (human)
  Insert size (bp): 2300
  Entrez Gene: TPX2 (a.k.a. C20orf1, C20orf2, DIL-2, DIL2, FLS353, GD:C20orf1, HCA519, HCTP4, REPP86, p100)
  Tag / fusion protein: mCherry (N terminal on backbone)
  Cloning method: Restriction Enzyme; 5′ cloning site SalI (not destroyed); 3′ cloning site BamHI (not destroyed)
  Sequencing primers: 5′ GAAATTTGTGATGCTATTGC
Terms and licenses: Academic/Nonprofit Terms; Industry Terms: Not Available to Industry
How to cite: pmCherry-TPX2 was a gift from Patricia Wadsworth (Addgene plasmid # 31227 ; http://n2t.net/addgene:31227 ; RRID:Addgene_31227)
