[The description below was written by a language model from this plasmid's Addgene catalogue record and pLannotate feature annotations shown in this document.]
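Description:
pmCherry-TPX2 is a mammalian expression plasmid built on the pmCherry-C1 backbone that produces human TPX2 fused at its N terminus to the red fluorescent protein mCherry. The sequenced construct is about 6.95 kb, consistent with a roughly 4.7 kb backbone plus a roughly 2.3 kb insert. Transcription is driven by the human cytomegalovirus immediate early enhancer and promoter. The mCherry coding sequence is followed by a short remnant of the multiple cloning site that acts as a linker, then the TPX2 open reading frame, which was inserted between SalI and BamHI sites that both remain intact. An SV40 polyadenylation signal terminates the transcript. The short "large T antigen" fragment annotated just upstream of it is most likely part of this SV40-derived 3′ region rather than an intended coding element.

The plasmid replicates at high copy in E. coli from a ColE1/pUC-type origin and also carries an f1 phage origin. A single Tn5 aminoglycoside phosphotransferase gene (NeoR/KanR) serves both hosts. A bacterial bla-type promoter drives it for kanamycin selection in E. coli, and the SV40 enhancer/early promoter, paired with an HSV TK polyadenylation signal, drives it for G418 selection of stably transfected mammalian cells. The small ble and bGH poly(A) fragments appear to be incidental matches in the backbone.

TPX2 is a spindle assembly factor involved in microtubule nucleation and in targeting and activating Aurora A kinase on spindle microtubules. The fusion allows live-cell fluorescence imaging of TPX2 localisation and dynamics. The associated study examined poleward transport of TPX2 in the mammalian mitotic spindle and its dependence on dynein, Eg5 and microtubule flux.
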