Features (pLannotate 1.2.2; 15 found; start..end, strand, type, name):
     53..356     +  enhancer       CMV enhancer: human cytomegalovirus immediate early enhancer
    357..560     +  promoter       CMV promoter: human cytomegalovirus (CMV) immediate early promoter
    605..1312    +  CDS            mCherry: mCherry is a basic (constitutively fluorescent) red fluorescent protein published in 2004, derived from Discosoma sp.. It is reported to be a very rapidly-maturing monomer with low acid sensitivity.
   1313..1357    +  misc_feature   MCS (fragment): multiple cloning site
   1358..3598    +  CDS            TPX2: TPX2_HUMAN - Also known as C20orf1, C20orf2, DIL2, HCA519. Experimental evidence at protein level: Swiss-Prot protein existence level 1. Spindle assembly factor required for normal assembly of mitotic spindles. Required for normal assembly of microtubules during apoptosis. Required for chromatin and/or kinetochore dependent microtubule nucleation. Mediates AURKA localization to spindle microtubules (PubMed:18663142, PubMed:19208764). Activates AURKA by promoting its autophosphorylation at 'Thr-288' and protects this residue against dephosphorylation (PubMed:18663142, PubMed:19208764). TPX2 is
   3624..3708    +  CDS            large T antigen (fragment): large T antigen from SV40 (simian virus 40)
   3731..3852    +  polyA_signal   SV40 poly(A) signal: SV40 polyadenylation signal
   3886..4314    -  rep_origin     f1 ori (sequence partly withheld): f1 bacteriophage origin of replication; arrow indicates direction of (+) strand synthesis
   4341..4445    +  promoter       AmpR promoter: bla
   4447..4804    +  promoter       SV40 promoter: SV40 enhancer and early promoter
   4839..5633    +  CDS            NeoR/KanR: aminoglycoside phosphotransferase from Tn5; aph(3')-II (or nptII); confers resistance to neomycin, kanamycin, and G418 (Geneticin®)
   5654..5806    +  CDS            ble (fragment): BLE_KLEPN - Experimental evidence at protein level: Swiss-Prot protein existence level 1. Binding protein with a strong affinity to the bleomycin family of antibiotics. Binds to CL990; an antimitotic-antibiotic compound. From Klebsiella pneumoniae.
   5865..5912    +  polyA_signal   HSV TK poly(A) signal: herpes simplex virus thymidine kinase polyadenylation signal (Cole and Stacy, 1985)
   6003..6019    -  polyA_signal   bGH poly(A) signal (fragment): bovine growth hormone polyadenylation signal
   6241..6829    +  rep_origin     ori: high-copy-number ColE1/pMB1/pBR322/pUC origin of replication
>Addgene plasmid #31227 | pmCherry-TPX2 | addgene full sequence | sequence record 456585 | Addgene NGS Result
AATAGTAATCAATTACGGGGTCATTAGTTCATAGCCCATATATGGAGTTCCGCGTTACATAACTTACGGT
AAATGGCCCGCCTGGCTGACCGCCCAACGACCCCCGCCCATTGACGTCAATAATGACGTATGTTCCCATA
GTAACGCCAATAGGGACTTTCCATTGACGTCAATGGGTGGAGTATTTACGGTAAACTGCCCACTTGGCAG
TACATCAAGTGTATCATATGCCAAGTACGCCCCCTATTGACGTCAATGACGGTAAATGGCCCGCCTGGCA
TTATGCCCAGTACATGACCTTATGGGACTTTCCTACTTGGCAGTACATCTACGTATTAGTCATCGCTATT
ACCATGGTGATGCGGTTTTGGCAGTACATCAATGGGCGTGGATAGCGGTTTGACTCACGGGGATTTCCAA
GTCTCCACCCCATTGACGTCAATGGGAGTTTGTTTTGGCACCAAAATCAACGGGACTTTCCAAAATGTCG
TAACAACTCCGCCCCATTGACGCAAATGGGCGGTAGGCGTGTACGGTGGGAGGTCTATATAAGCAGAGCT
GGTTTAGTGAACCGTCAGATCCGCTAGCGCTACCGGTCGCCACCATGGTGAGCAAGGGCGAGGAGGATAA
CATGGCCATCATCAAGGAGTTCATGCGCTTCAAGGTGCACATGGAGGGCTCCGTGAACGGCCACGAGTTC
GAGATCGAGGGCGAGGGCGAGGGCCGCCCCTACGAGGGCACCCAGACCGCCAAGCTGAAGGTGACCAAGG
GTGGCCCCCTGCCCTTCGCCTGGGACATCCTGTCCCCTCAGTTCATGTACGGCTCCAAGGCCTACGTGAA
GCACCCCGCCGACATCCCCGACTACTTGAAGCTGTCCTTCCCCGAGGGCTTCAAGTGGGAGCGCGTGATG
AACTTCGAGGACGGCGGCGTGGTGACCGTGACCCAGGACTCCTCCCTGCAGGACGGCGAGTTCATCTACA
AGGTGAAGCTGCGCGGCACCAACTTCCCCTCCGACGGCCCCGTAATGCAGAAGAAGACCATGGGCTGGGA
GGCCTCCTCCGAGCGGATGTACCCCGAGGACGGCGCCCTGAAGGGCGAGATCAAGCAGAGGCTGAAGCTG
AAGGACGGCGGCCACTACGACGCTGAGGTCAAGACCACCTACAAGGCCAAGAAGCCCGTGCAGCTGCCCG
GCGCCTACAACGTCAACATCAAGTTGGACATCACCTCCCACAACGAGGACTACACCATCGTGGAACAGTA
CGAACGCGCCGAGGGCCGCCACTCCACCGGCGGCATGGACGAGCTGTACAAGTCCGGACTCAGATCTCGA
GCTCAAGCTTCGAATTCTGCAGTCGACATGTCACAAGTTAAAAGCTCTTATTCCTATGATGCCCCCTCGG
ATTTCATCAATTTTTCATCCTTGGATGATGAAGGAGATACTCAAAACATAGATTCATGGTTTGAGGAGAA
GGCCAATTTGGAGAATAAGTTACTGGGGAAGAATGGAACTGGAGGGCTTTTTCAGGGCAAAACTCCTTTG
AGAAAGGCTAATCTTCAGCAAGCTATTGTCACACCTTTGAAACCAGTTGACAACACTTACTACAAAGAGG
CAGAAAAAGAAAATCTTGTGGAACAATCCATTCCGTCAAATGCTTGTTCTTCCCTGGAAGTTGAGGCAGC
CATATCAAGAAAAACTCCAGCCCAGCCTCAGAGAAGATCTCTTAGGCTTTCTGCTCAGAAGGATTTGGAA
CAGAAAGAAAAGCATCATGTAAAAATGAAAGCCAAGAGATGTGCCACTCCTGTAATCATCGATGAAATTC
TACCCTCTAAGAAAATGAAAGTTTCTAACAACAAAAAGAAGCCAGAGGAAGAAGGCAGTGCTCATCAAGA
TACTGCTGAAAAGAATGCATCTTCCCCAGAGAAAGCCAAGGGTAGACATACTGTGCCTTGTATGCCACCT
GCAAAGCAGAAGTTTCTAAAAAGTACTGAGGAGCAAGAGCTGGAGAAGAGTATGAAAATGCAGCAAGAGG
TGGTGGAGATGCGGAAAAAGAATGAAGAATTCAAGAAACTTGCTCTGGCTGGAATAGGGCAACCTGTGAA
GAAATCAGTGAGCCAGGTCACCAAATCAGTTGACTTCCACTTCCGCACAGATGAGCGAATCAAACAACAT
CCTAAGAACCAGGAGGAATATAAGGAAGTGAACTTTACATCTGAACTACGAAAGCATCCTTCATCTCCTG
CCCGAGTGACTAAGGGATGTACCATTGTTAAGCCTTTCAACCTGTCCCAAGGAAAGAAAAGAACATTTGA
TGAAACAGTTTCTACATATGTGCCCCTTGCACAGCAAGTTGAAGACTTCCATAAACGAACCCCTAACAGA
TATCATTTGAGGAGCAAGAAGGATGATATTAACCTGTTACCCTCCAAATCTTCTGTGACCAAGATTTGCA
GAGACCCACAGACTCCTGTACTGCAAACCAAACACCGTGCACGGGCTGTGACCTGCAAAAGTACAGCAGA
GCTGGAGGCTGAGGAGCTCGAGAAATTGCAACAATACAAATTCAAAGCACGTGAACTTGATCCCAGAATA
CTTGAAGGTGGGCCCATCTTGCCCAAGAAACCACCTGTGAAACCACCCACCGAGCCTATTGGCTTTGATT
TGGAAATTGAGAAAAGAATCCAGGAGCGAGAATCAAAGAAGAAAACAGAGGATGAACACTTTGAATTTCA
TTCCAGACCTTGCCCTACTAAGATTTTGGAAGATGTTGTGGGTGTTCCTGAAAAGAAGGTACTTCCAATC
ACCGTCCCCAAGTCACCAGCCTTTGCATTGAAGAACAGAATTCGAATGCCCACCAAAGAAGATGAGGAAG
AGGACGAACCGGTAGTGATAAAAGCTCAACCTGTGCCACATTATGGGGTGCCTTTTAAGCCCCAAATCCC
AGAGGCAAGAACTGTGGAAATATGCCCTTTCTCGTTTGATTCTCGAGACAAAGAACGTCAGTTACAGAAG
GAGAAGAAAATAAAAGAACTGCAGAAAGGGGAGGTGCCCAAGTTCAAGGCACTTCCCTTGCCTCATTTTG
ACACCATTAACCTGCCAGAGAAGAAGGTAAAGAATGTGACCCAGATTGAACCTTTCTGCTTGGAGACTGA
CAGAAGAGGTGCTCTGAAGGCACAGACTTGGAAGCACCAGCTGGAAGAAGAACTGAGACAGCAGAAAGAA
GCAGCTTGTTTCAAGGCTCGTCCAAACACCGTCATCTCTCAGGAGCCCTTTGTTCCCAAGAAAGAGAAGA
AATCAGTTGCTGAGGGCCTTTCTGGTTCTCTAGTTCAGGAACCTTTTCAGCTGGCTACTGAGAAGAGAGC
CAAAGAGCGGCAGGAGCTGGAGAAGAGAATGGCTGAGGTAGAAGCCCAGAAAGCCCAGCAGTTGGAGGAG
GCCAGACTACAGGAGGAAGAGCAGAAAAAAGAGGAGCTGGCCAGGCTACGGAGAGAACTGGTGCATAAGG
CAAATCCAATACGCAAGTACCAGGGTCTGGAGATAAAGTCAAGTGACCAGCCTCTGACTGTGCCTGTATC
TCCCAAATTCTCCACTCGATTCCACTGCTAAGGATCCACCGGATCTAGATAACTGATCATAATCAGCCAT
ACCACATTTGTAGAGGTTTTACTTGCTTTAAAAAACCTCCCACACCTCCCCCTGAACCTGAAACATAAAA
TGAATGCAATTGTTGTTGTTAACTTGTTTATTGCAGCTTATAATGGTTACAAATAAAGCAATAGCATCAC
AAATTTCACAAATAAAGCATTTTTTTCACTGCATTCTAGTTGTGGTTTGTCCAAACTCATCAATGTATCT
TAAGGCGTAAATTGTAAGCGTTAATATTTTGTTAAAATTCGCGTTAAATTTTTGTTAAATCAGCTCATTT
TTTAACCAATAGGCCGAAATCGGCAAAATCCCTTATAAATCAAAAGAATAGACCGAGATAGGGT
[37 nt withheld, positions 3985-4021]
AAAGAACGTGGACTCCAACGTCAAAGG
[49 nt withheld, positions 4049-4097]
T
[91 nt withheld, positions 4099-4189]
G
[124 nt withheld, positions 4191-4314]
CAGGTGGCACTTTTCGGGGAAATGTGCGCGGAACCCCTATTTGTTTATTTTTCTAAATACATTCAAATAT
GTATCCGCTCATGAGACAATAACCCTGATAAATGCTTCAATAATATTGAAAAAGGAAGAGTCCTGAGGCG
GAAAGAACCAGCTGTGGAATGTGTGTCAGTTAGGGTGTGGAAAGTCCCCAGGCTCCCCAGCAGGCAGAAG
TATGCAAAGCATGCATCTCAATTAGTCAGCAACCAGGTGTGGAAAGTCCCCAGGCTCCCCAGCAGGCAGA
AGTATGCAAAGCATGCATCTCAATTAGTCAGCAACCATAGTCCCGCCCCTAACTCCGCCCATCCCGCCCC
TAACTCCGCCCAGTTCCGCCCATTCTCCGCCCCATGGCTGACTAATTTTTTTTATTTATGCAGAGGCCGA
GGCCGCCTCGGCCTCTGAGCTATTCCAGAAGTAGTGAGGAGGCTTTTTTGGAGGCCTAGGCTTTTGCAAA
GATCGATCAAGAGACAGGATGAGGATCGTTTCGCATGATTGAACAAGATGGATTGCACGCAGGTTCTCCG
GCCGCTTGGGTGGAGAGGCTATTCGGCTATGACTGGGCACAACAGACAATCGGCTGCTCTGATGCCGCCG
TGTTCCGGCTGTCAGCGCAGGGGCGCCCGGTTCTTTTTGTCAAGACCGACCTGTCCGGTGCCCTGAATGA
ACTGCAAGACGAGGCAGCGCGGCTATCGTGGCTGGCCACGACGGGCGTTCCTTGCGCAGCTGTGCTCGAC
GTTGTCACTGAAGCGGGAAGGGACTGGCTGCTATTGGGCGAAGTGCCGGGGCAGGATCTCCTGTCATCTC
ACCTTGCTCCTGCCGAGAAAGTATCCATCATGGCTGATGCAATGCGGCGGCTGCATACGCTTGATCCGGC
TACCTGCCCATTCGACCACCAAGCGAAACATCGCATCGAGCGAGCACGTACTCGGATGGAAGCCGGTCTT
GTCGATCAGGATGATCTGGACGAAGAGCATCAGGGGCTCGCGCCAGCCGAACTGTTCGCCAGGCTCAAGG
CGAGCATGCCCGACGGCGAGGATCTCGTCGTGACCCATGGCGATGCCTGCTTGCCGAATATCATGGTGGA
AAATGGCCGCTTTTCTGGATTCATCGACTGTGGCCGGCTGGGTGTGGCGGACCGCTATCAGGACATAGCG
TTGGCTACCCGTGATATTGCTGAAGAGCTTGGCGGCGAATGGGCTGACCGCTTCCTCGTGCTTTACGGTA
TCGCCGCTCCCGATTCGCAGCGCATCGCCTTCTATCGCCTTCTTGACGAGTTCTTCTGAGCGGGACTCTG
GGGTTCGAAATGACCGACCAAGCGACGCCCAACCTGCCATCACGAGATTTCGATTCCACCGCCGCCTTCT
ATGAAAGGTTGGGCTTCGGAATCGTTTTCCGGGACGCCGGCTGGATGATCCTCCAGCGCGGGGATCTCAT
GCTGGAGTTCTTCGCCCACCCTAGGGGGAGGCTAACTGAAACACGGAAGGAGACAATACCGGAAGGAACC
CGCGCTATGACGGCAATAAAAAGACAGAATAAAACGCACGGTGTTGGGTCGTTTGTTCATAAACGCGGGG
TTCGGTCCCAGGGCTGGCACTCTGTCGATACCCCACCGAGACCCCATTGGGGCCAATACGCCCGCGTTTC
TTCCTTTTCCCCACCCCACCCCCCAAGTTCGGGTGAAGGCCCAGGGCTCGCAGCCAACGTCGGGGCGGCA
GGCCCTGCCATAGCCTCAGGTTACTCATATATACTTTAGATTGATTTAAAACTTCATTTTTAATTTAAAA
GGATCTAGGTGAAGATCCTTTTTGATAATCTCATGACCAAAATCCCTTAACGTGAGTTTTCGTTCCACTG
AGCGTCAGACCCCGTAGAAAAGATCAAAGGATCTTCTTGAGATCCTTTTTTTCTGCGCGTAATCTGCTGC
TTGCAAACAAAAAAACCACCGCTACCAGCGGTGGTTTGTTTGCCGGATCAAGAGCTACCAACTCTTTTTC
CGAAGGTAACTGGCTTCAGCAGAGCGCAGATACCAAATACTGTTCTTCTAGTGTAGCCGTAGTTAGGCCA
CCACTTCAAGAACTCTGTATCACCGCCTACATACCTCGCTCTGCTAATCCTGTTACCAGTGGCTGCTGCC
AGTGGCGATAAGTCGTGTCTTACCGGGTTGGACTCAAGACGATAGTTACCGGATAAGGCGCAGCGGTCGG
GCTGAACGGGGGGTTCGTGCACACAGCCCAGCTTGGAGCGAACGACCTACACCGAACTGAGATACCTACA
GCGTGAGCTATGAGAAAGCGCCACGCTTCCCGAAGGGAGAAAGGCGGACAGGTATCCGGTAAGCGGCAGG
GTCGGAACAGGAGAGCGCACGAGGGAGCTTCCAGGGGGAAACGCCTGGTATCTTTATAGTCCTGTCGGGT
TTCGCCACCTCTGACTTGAGCGTCGATTTTTGTGATGCTCGTCAGGGGGGCGGAGCCTATGGAAAAACGC
CAGCAACGCGGCCTTTTTACGGTTCCTGGCCTTTTGCTGGCCTTTTGCTCACATGTTCTTTCCTGCGTTA
TCCCCTGATTCTGTGGATAACCGTATTACCGCCATGCATTAGTTATT
