>Addgene plasmid #31227 | pmCherry-TPX2 | addgene partial sequence | sequence record 35946 | mCherry-F 5'-ccccgtaatgcagaagaaga-3'
CGAGCGGATGTACCCCGAGGACGGCGCCCTGAAGGGCGAGATCAAGCAGAGGCTGAAGCTGAAGGACGGC
GGCCACTACGACGCTGAGGTCAAGACCACCTACAAGGCCAAGAAGCCCGTGCAGCTGCCCGGCGCCTACA
ACGTCAACATCAAGTTGGACATCACCTCCCACAACGAGGACTACACCATCGTGGAACAGTACGAACGCGC
CGAGGGCCGCCACTCCACCGGCGGCATGGACGAGCTGTACAAGTCCGGACTCAGATCTCGAGCTCAAGCT
TCGAATTCTGCAGTCGACATGTCACAAGTTAAAAGCTCTTATTCCTATGATGCCCCCTCGGATTTCATCA
ATTTTTCATCCTTGGATGATGAAGGAGATACTCAAAACATAGATTCATGGTTTGAGGAGAAGGCCAATTT
GGAGAATAAGTTACTGGGGAAGAATGGAACTGGAGGGCTTTTTCAGGGCAAAACTCCTTTGAGAAAGGCT
AATCTTCAGCAAGCTATTGTCACACCTTTGAAACCAGTTGACAACACTTACTACAAAGAGGCAGAAAAAG
AAAATCTTGTGGAACAATCCATTCCGTCAAATGCTTGTTCTTCCCTGGAAGTTGAGGCAGCCATATCAAG
AAAAACTCCAGCCCAGCCTCAGAGAAGATCTCTTAGGCTTTCTGCTCAGAAGGATTTGGAACAGAAAGAA
AAGCATCATGTAAA
